Addgene plasmid #27652: pUHD Cdk1 WT HA
Depositing lab: Greg Enders. Depositing organization: University of Pennsylvania.
Backbone
  Vector backbone: pUHD10-3
  Backbone manufacturer: M. Gossen et al., 1992 (PNAS)
  Backbone size w/o insert (bp): 3150
  Vector type: Mammalian Expression
Growth in bacteria
  Bacterial resistance: Ampicillin, 100 μg/mL
  Growth temperature: 37°C
  Growth strain: DH5alpha
  Copy number: High Copy
Gene/Insert
  Gene/Insert name: Cdk1
  Species: H. sapiens (human)
  Entrez Gene: CDK1 (a.k.a. CDC2, CDC28A, P34CDC2)
  Tag / fusion protein: HA (YDVPDYA) (C terminal on insert)
  Cloning method: Restriction Enzyme
  Sequencing primers: 5′ LNCX; 3′ EBV_Rev
Terms and licenses: Academic/Nonprofit Terms; Industry Terms: Not Available to Industry
Depositor comments: See attachment for description of backbone.
How to cite: pUHD Cdk1 WT HA was a gift from Greg Enders (Addgene plasmid # 27652 ; http://n2t.net/addgene:27652 ; RRID:Addgene_27652)
