[The description below was written by a language model from this plasmid's Addgene catalogue record.]
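Description:
pUHD Cdk1 WT HA is a mammalian expression plasmid built on the pUHD10-3 backbone (about 3.15 kb without insert), the response vector of the original tetracycline-regulated (Tet-Off) gene expression system. It is propagated in E. coli as a high-copy plasmid under ampicillin selection. The record lists no mammalian selection marker, and no feature table is provided, so the exact layout of regulatory elements cannot be confirmed from the entry itself; the depositor refers to a separate attachment for the backbone description.

The insert is wild-type human CDK1 (also known as CDC2 or p34cdc2), the cyclin-dependent kinase that drives entry into and progression through mitosis, carrying a C-terminal HA epitope tag for detection or immunoprecipitation with anti-HA antibodies and for distinguishing the exogenous protein from endogenous Cdk1. The promoter is not stated in the record. From general knowledge, pUHD10-3 places inserts downstream of a tetracycline-responsive promoter consisting of tet operator repeats fused to a minimal CMV promoter. That promoter is active only in cells that also supply the tTA transactivator, and it is silenced by adding tetracycline or doxycycline.

The construct would therefore typically be used for regulated expression of tagged wild-type Cdk1 in tTA-expressing mammalian cell lines, for example in cell-cycle studies. The "WT" designation suggests it may serve as a counterpart to mutant versions, but the record does not state the specific intended application.
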