>Addgene plasmid #27652 | pUHD Cdk1 WT HA | addgene partial sequence | sequence record 33970 | 27652 with hCdk1-F (5' cctacaggggattgtgttttg 3')
AAATCTCTTGATTGATGACAAAGGAACAATTAAACTGGCTGATTTTGGCCTTGCCAGAGCTTTTGGAATA
CCTATCAGAGTATATACACATGAGGTAGTAACACTCTGGTACAGATCTCCAGAAGTATTGCTGGGGTCAG
CTCGTTACTCAACTCCAGTTGACATTTGGAGTATAGGCACCATATTTGCTGAACTAGCAACTAAGAAACC
ACTTTTCCATGGGGATTCAGAAATTGATCAACTCTTCAGGATTTTCAGAGCTTTGGGCACTCCCAATAAT
GAAGTGTGGCCAGAAGTGGAATCTTTACAGGACTATAAGAATACATTTCCCAAATGGAAACCAGGAAGCC
TAGCATCCCATGTCAAAAACTTGGATGAAAATGGCTTGGATTTGCTCTCGAAAATGTTAATCTATGATCC
AGCCAAACGAATTTCTGGCAAAATGGCACTGAATCATCCATATTTTAATGATTTGGACAATCAGATTAAG
AAGATGTATGATGTGCCAGATTATGCTTAGCTTTCTGACAAAAAGTTTCCATAGTGGATCCAGACATGAT
AAGATACATTGATGAGTTTGGACAAACCACAACTAGAATGCAGTGAAAAAAATGCTTTATTTGTGAAATT
TGTGATGCTATTGCTTTATTTGTAACCATTATAAGCTGCAATAAACAAGTTAACAACAACAATTGCATTC
ATTTTATGTTTCAGGTTCAGGGGGAGGTGTGGGAGGTTTTTTAAAGCAAGTAAAACCTCTACAAATGTGG
TATGGCTGATTATGATCCTGCAAGCCTCGTCGTCCTGGCCGGACCACGCTATCTGTGCAAGGTCCCCGGC
CCCGGACGCGCGCTCCATGAGCAGAGCGCCCGCCGCCGAGGCGAA
