>Addgene plasmid #27652 | pUHD Cdk1 WT HA | addgene partial sequence | sequence record 33971 | 27652 with LNCX (5' AGCTCGTTTAGTGAACCGTCAGATC 3')
CCGGGACCGATCCAGCCTCCGCGGCCCCGAATTCGAGCTCGGTACCCGGGGATCCACTATGGAAGATTAT
ACCAAAATAGAGAAAATTGGAGAAGGTACCTATGGAGTTGTGTATAAGGGTAGACACAAAACTACAGGTC
AAGTGGTAGCCATGAAAAAAATCAGACTAGAAAGTGAAGAGGAAGGGGTTCCTAGTACTGCAATTCGGGA
AATTTCTCTATTAAAGGAACTTCGTCATCCAAATATAGTCAGTCTTCAGGATGTGCTTATGCAGGATTCC
AGGTTATATCTCATCTTTGAGTTTCTTTCCATGGATCTGAAGAAATACTTGGATTCTATCCCTCCTGGTC
AGTACATGGATTCTTCACTTGTTAAGAGTTATTTATACCAAATCCTACAGGGGATTGTGTTTTGTCACTC
TAGAAGAGTTCTTCACAGAGACTTAAAACCTCAAAATCTCTTGATTGATGACAAAGGAACAATTAAACTG
GCTGATTTTGGCCTTGCCAGAGCTTTTGGAATACCTATCAGAGTATATACACATGAGGTAGTAACACTCT
GGTACAGATCTCCAGAAGTATTGCTGGGGTCAGCTCGTTACTCAACTCCAGTTGACATTTGGAGTATAGG
CACCATATTTGCTGAACTAGCAACTAAGAAACCACTTTTCCATGGGGATTCAGAAATTGATCAACTCTTC
AGGATTTTCAGAGCTTTGGGCACTCCCAATAATGAAGTGTGGCCAGAAGTGGAATCTTTACAGGACTATA
AGAATACATTTCCCAAATGGAAACCAGGAAGCCTAGCATCCCATGTCAAAAACTTGGATGAAAATGGCTT
GGATTTGCTCTCGAAAA
